Addgene plasmid #221216: NLS-mCherry
Purpose: control plasmid-part B of SPARK-OFF
Depositing lab: Xiaokun Shu. Publication: Phase separation of YAP-MAML2 differentially regulates the transcriptome. Chung CI, Yang J, Yang X, Liu H, Ma Z, Szulzewsky F, Holland EC, Shen Y, Shu X. Proc Natl Acad Sci U S A. 2024 Feb 13;121(7):e2310430121. doi: 10.1073/pnas.2310430121. Epub 2024 Feb 5. PubMed 38315854.
Backbone
  Vector backbone: pHR-ssFv_lenti
  Vector type: Mammalian Expression
Growth in bacteria
  Bacterial resistance: Ampicillin, 100 μg/mL
  Growth temperature: 37°C
  Growth strain: NEB Stable
  Copy number: High Copy
Gene/Insert
  Gene/Insert name: NLS-mCherry
Terms and licenses: Academic/Nonprofit Terms; Industry Terms: Not Available to Industry
How to cite: NLS-mCherry was a gift from Xiaokun Shu (Addgene plasmid # 221216 ; http://n2t.net/addgene:221216 ; RRID:Addgene_221216)
