[The description below was written by a language model from this plasmid's Addgene catalogue record and pLannotate feature annotations shown in this document.]
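Description:
NLS-mCherry is a lentiviral transfer plasmid built on the pHR-ssFv_lenti backbone and catalogued as a mammalian expression vector. It is described as a control plasmid, "part B" of the SPARK-OFF system. In bacteria it is maintained through a high-copy ColE1/pUC-type origin and selected with ampicillin via the β-lactamase gene and its own promoter. Its recorded growth strain is a recombination-deficient type commonly used for plasmids with repeated LTR sequences.

The viral cassette contains a truncated HIV-1 5' LTR, the Ψ packaging signal with an adjoining gag fragment, the Rev response element for Rev-dependent export of the genomic RNA, and the cPPT/CTS element. It ends in a ΔU3 self-inactivating 3' LTR, which leaves the integrated provirus without LTR promoter activity. Expression therefore depends on the internal spleen focus-forming virus (SFFV) promoter. This promoter drives a mammalian codon-optimised mCherry coding sequence, followed by a WPRE that enhances transcript stability and expression.

The insert name indicates a nuclear localization signal fused to mCherry, but the feature table does not annotate an NLS next to the mCherry ORF. The only SV40 NLS it lists lies far away, within residual SV40 large T sequence in the backbone. That region also carries other pHR-type remnants outside the LTRs: an SV40 promoter, gpt fragments, the small t intron and an SV40 poly(A) signal.

The construct should yield nuclear red fluorescence after transfection or lentiviral transduction. It presumably serves as a control lacking the functional module of the corresponding SPARK-OFF component, although the record does not spell out its exact role.
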