Features (pLannotate 1.2.2; 33 found; start..end, strand, type, name):
     65..199     +  polyA_signal   SV40 poly(A) signal: SV40 polyadenylation signal
    366..695     +  CDS            nef (fragment): NEF_HV1BR - Experimental evidence at protein level: Swiss-Prot protein existence level 1. Extracellular Nef protein targets CD4(+) T-lymphocytes for apoptosis by interacting with CXCR4 surface receptors (PubMed:14990729). From Human immunodeficiency virus type 1 group M subtype B (isolate BRU/LAI) (HIV-1).
    743..1000    +  LTR            5' LTR (truncated): truncated 5' long terminal repeat (LTR) from HIV-1
   1047..1172    +  misc_feature   HIV-1 Ψ: packaging signal of human immunodeficiency virus type 1
   1156..1494    +  CDS            HIV-1 gag (fragment): gag protein from human immunodeficiency virus 1; gag
   1669..1902    +  misc_feature   RRE: The Rev response element (RRE) of HIV-1 allows for Rev-dependent mRNA export from the nucleus to the cytoplasm.
   2279..2379    +  CDS            Rev (fragment): human immunodeficiency virus 1 (HIV-1) Rev protein; rev; enhances nuclear export of unspliced and incompletely spliced viral mRNAs
   2416..2533    +  misc_feature   cPPT/CTS: central polypurine tract and central termination sequence of HIV-1
   2570..2602    -  misc_feature   MCS (fragment): pBluescript multiple cloning site
   2686..3093    +  promoter       SFFV promoter: spleen focus-forming virus long terminal repeat (LTR) promoter
   3138..3844    +  CDS            mCherry (fragment): monomeric derivative of DsRed fluorescent protein (Shaner et al., 2004) mammalian codon-optimized
   3857..3887    +  misc_feature   MCS (fragment): pUC18/19 multiple cloning site
   3888..3906    +  misc_feature   MCS (fragment): pBluescript multiple cloning site
   3906..4494    +  misc_feature   WPRE: woodchuck hepatitis virus posttranscriptional regulatory element
   4495..4517    +  misc_feature   MCS (fragment): pBluescript multiple cloning site
   4534..4602    +  CDS            nef (fragment): NEF_HV1Z2 - Experimental evidence at protein level: Swiss-Prot protein existence level 1. Extracellular Nef protein targets CD4(+) T-lymphocytes for apoptosis by interacting with CXCR4 surface receptors. From Human immunodeficiency virus type 1 group M subtype D (isolate Z2/CDC-Z34) (HIV-1).
   4604..4837    +  LTR            3' LTR (ΔU3): self-inactivating 3' long terminal repeat (LTR) from HIV-1
   4862..4880    -  promoter       SP6 promoter: promoter for bacteriophage SP6 RNA polymerase
   5108..5387    +  CDS            TcR (fragment): tetracycline efflux protein; tet; confers resistance to tetracycline
   5388..5436    -  misc_feature   bom (fragment): basis of mobility region from pBR322
   5538..5573    -  CDS            rop (fragment): Rop protein, which maintains plasmids at low copy number; rop
   5668..5772    +  promoter       AmpR promoter: bla
   5773..6633    +  CDS            AmpR: β-lactamase; bla; confers resistance to ampicillin, carbenicillin, and related antibiotics
   6804..7392    +  rep_origin     ori: high-copy-number ColE1/pMB1/pBR322/pUC origin of replication
   7575..7631    +  CDS            lacI (fragment): lac repressor; lacI; The lac repressor binds to the lac operator to inhibit transcription in E. coli. This inhibition can be relieved by adding lactose or isopropyl-β-D-thiogalactopyranoside (IPTG).
   7638..7967    +  promoter       SV40 promoter: SV40 enhancer and early promoter
   8167..8286    +  CDS            gpt (fragment): XGPT_ECOLI - Also known as gpp, gxu. Experimental evidence at protein level: Swiss-Prot protein existence level 1. Purine salvage pathway enzyme that catalyzes the transfer of the ribosyl-5-phosphate group from 5-phospho-alpha-D-ribose 1- diphosphate (PRPP) to the N9 position of the 6-oxopurines guanine and xanthine to form the corresponding ribonucleotides GMP (guanosine 5'- monophosphate) and XMP (xanthosine 5'-monophosphate), with the release of PPi. To a lesser extent, also acts on hypoxanthine (PubMed:9100006, PubMed:3886014). Does not ribophosphorylate adenine (PubMed:3886014). From Esch
   8286..8621    +  CDS            gpt (fragment): XGPT_ECOLI - Also known as gpp, gxu. Experimental evidence at protein level: Swiss-Prot protein existence level 1. Purine salvage pathway enzyme that catalyzes the transfer of the ribosyl-5-phosphate group from 5-phospho-alpha-D-ribose 1- diphosphate (PRPP) to the N9 position of the 6-oxopurines guanine and xanthine to form the corresponding ribonucleotides GMP (guanosine 5'- monophosphate) and XMP (xanthosine 5'-monophosphate), with the release of PPi. To a lesser extent, also acts on hypoxanthine (PubMed:9100006, PubMed:3886014). Does not ribophosphorylate adenine (PubMed:3886014). From Esch
   8716..9021    +  CDS            frsA (fragment): FRSA_ECOLI - Also known as yafA. Experimental evidence at protein level: Swiss-Prot protein existence level 1. Catalyzes the hydrolysis of esters (PubMed:15808744). Displays esterase activity toward pNP-butyrate (PubMed:15808744). May stimulate mixed-acid fermentation by acting as a fermentation/respiration switch that down-regulates respiration and up- regulates fermentation rates (PubMed:15169777). From Escherichia coli (strain K12).
   9025..9099    +  CDS            small t antigen (fragment): SV40 (simian virus 40) small t antigen
   9101..9166    +  intron         small t intron: SV40 (simian virus 40) small t antigen intron
   9296..9316    +  CDS            SV40 NLS: nuclear localization signal of SV40 (simian virus 40) large T antigen
   9635..42      +  CDS            large T antigen (fragment) (across the origin): large T antigen from SV40 (simian virus 40)
>Addgene plasmid #221216 | NLS-mCherry | addgene full sequence | sequence record 437121 | Addgene NGS Result
TTTAAAAAACCTCCCACACCTCCCCCTGAACCTGAAACATAAAATGAATGCAATTGTTGTTGTTAACTTG
TTTATTGCAGCTTATAATGGTTACAAATAAAGCAATAGCATCACAAATTTCACAAATAAAGCATTTTTTT
CACTGCATTCTAGTTGTGGTTTGTCCAAACTCATCAATGTATCTTATCATGTCTGGATCAACTGGATAAC
TCAAGCTAACCAAAATCATCCCAAACTTCCCACCCCATACCCTATTACCACTGCCAATTACCTGTGGTTT
CATTTACTCTAAACCTGTGATTCCTCTGAATTATTTTCATTTTAAAGAAATTGTATTTGTTAAATATGTA
CTACAAACTTAGTAGTTGGAAGGGCTAATTCACTCCCAAAGAAGACAAGATATCCTTGATCTGTGGATCT
ACCACACACAAGGCTACTTCCCTGATTAGCAGAACTACACACCAGGGCCAGGGGTCAGATATCCACTGAC
CTTTGGATGGTGCTACAAGCTAGTACCAGTTGAGCCAGATAAGGTAGAAGAGGCCAATAAAGGAGAGAAC
ACCAGCTTGTTACACCCTGTGAGCCTGCATGGGATGGATGACCCGGAGAGAGAAGTGTTAGAGTGGAGGT
TTGACAGCCGCCTAGCATTTCATCACGTGGCCCGAGAGCTGCATCCGGAGTACTTCAAGAACTGCTGATA
TCGAGCTTGCTACAAGGGACTTTCCGCTGGGGACTTTCCAGGGAGGCGTGGCCTGGGCGGGACTGGGGAG
TGGCGAGCCCTCAGATCCTGCATATAAGCAGCTGCTTTTTGCCTGTACTGGGTCTCTCTGGTTAGACCAG
ATCTGAGCCTGGGAGCTCTCTGGCTAACTAGGGAACCCACTGCTTAAGCCTCAATAAAGCTTGCCTTGAG
TGCTTCAAGTAGTGTGTGCCCGTCTGTTGTGTGACTCTGGTAACTAGAGATCCCTCAGACCCTTTTAGTC
AGTGTGGAAAATCTCTAGCAGTGGCGCCCGAACAGGGACTTGAAAGCGAAAGGGAAACCAGAGGAGCTCT
CTCGACGCAGGACTCGGCTTGCTGAAGCGCGCACGGCAAGAGGCGAGGGGCGGCGACTGGTGAGTACGCC
AAAAATTTTGACTAGCGGAGGCTAGAAGGAGAGAGATGGGTGCGAGAGCGTCAGTATTAAGCGGGGGAGA
ATTAGATCGCGATGGGAAAAAATTCGGTTAAGGCCAGGGGGAAAGAAAAAATATAAATTAAAACATATAG
TATGGGCAAGCAGGGAGCTAGAACGATTCGCAGTTAATCCTGGCCTGTTAGAAACATCAGAAGGCTGTAG
ACAAATACTGGGACAGCTACAACCATCCCTTCAGACAGGATCAGAAGAACTTAGATCATTATATAATACA
GTAGCAACCCTCTATTGTGTGCATCAAAGGATAGAGATAAAAGACACCAAGGAAGCTTTAGACAAGATAG
AGGAAGAGCAAAACAAAAGTAAGACCACCGCACAGCAAGCGGCCGGCCGCTGATCTTCAGACCTGGAGGA
GGAGATATGAGGGACAATTGGAGAAGTGAATTATATAAATATAAAGTAGTAAAAATTGAACCATTAGGAG
TAGCACCCACCAAGGCAAAGAGAAGAGTGGTGCAGAGAGAAAAAAGAGCAGTGGGAATAGGAGCTTTGTT
CCTTGGGTTCTTGGGAGCAGCAGGAAGCACTATGGGCGCAGCGTCAATGACGCTGACGGTACAGGCCAGA
CAATTATTGTCTGGTATAGTGCAGCAGCAGAACAATTTGCTGAGGGCTATTGAGGCGCAACAGCATCTGT
TGCAACTCACAGTCTGGGGCATCAAGCAGCTCCAGGCAAGAATCCTGGCTGTGGAAAGATACCTAAAGGA
TCAACAGCTCCTGGGGATTTGGGGTTGCTCTGGAAAACTCATTTGCACCACTGCTGTGCCTTGGAATGCT
AGTTGGAGTAATAAATCTCTGGAACAGATTTGGAATCACACGACCTGGATGGAGTGGGACAGAGAAATTA
ACAATTACACAAGCTTAATACACTCCTTAATTGAAGAATCGCAAAACCAGCAAGAAAAGAATGAACAAGA
ATTATTGGAATTAGATAAATGGGCAAGTTTGTGGAATTGGTTTAACATAACAAATTGGCTGTGGTATATA
AAATTATTCATAATGATAGTAGGAGGCTTGGTAGGTTTAAGAATAGTTTTTGCTGTACTTTCTATAGTGA
ATAGAGTTAGGCAGGGATATTCACCATTATCGTTTCAGACCCACCTCCCAACCCCGAGGGGACCCGACAG
GCCCGAAGGAATAGAAGAAGAAGGTGGAGAGAGAGACAGAGACAGATCCATTCGATTAGTGAACGGATCT
CGACGGTATCGCCAAATGGCAGTATTCATCCACAATTTTAAAAGAAAAGGGGGGATTGGGGGGTACAGTG
CAGGGGAAAGAATAGTAGACATAATAGCAACAGACATACAAACTAAAGAATTACAAAAACAAATTACAAA
AATTCAAAATTTTCGGGTTTATTACAGGGACAGCAGAGATCCAGTTTGGATCGATAAGCTTGATATCGAA
TTCCTGCAGCCCCGATAAAATAAAAGATTTTATTTAGTCTCCAGAAAAAGGGGGGAATGAAAGACCCCAC
CTGTAGGTTTGGCAAGCTAGCTGCAGTAACGCCATTTTGCAAGGCATGGAAAAATACCAAACCAAGAATA
GAGAAGTTCAGATCAAGGGCGGGTACATGAAAATAGCTAACGTTGGGCCAAACAGGATATCTGCGGTGAG
CAGTTTCGGCCCCGGCCCGGGGCCAAGAACAGATGGTCACCGCAGTTTCGGCCCCGGCCCGAGGCCAAGA
ACAGATGGTCCCCAGATATGGCCCAACCCTCAGCAGTTTCTTAAGACCCATCAGATGTTTCCAGGCTCCC
CCAAGGACCTGAAATGACCCTGCGCCTTATTTGAATTAACCAATCAGCCTGCTTCTCGCTTCTGTTCGCG
CGCTTCTGCTTCCCGAGCTCTATAAAAGAGCTCACAACCCCTCACTCGGCGCGCCAGTCCTCCGACAGAC
TGAGTCGCCCGGGGGGGATCCGCCACCATGCCCGCCGCCAAGCGGGTGAAGCTGGACGTGAGCAAGGGCG
AGGAGGATAACATGGCCATCATCAAGGAGTTCATGCGCTTCAAGGTGCACATGGAGGGCTCCGTGAACGG
CCACGAGTTCGAGATCGAGGGCGAGGGCGAGGGCCGCCCCTACGAGGGCACCCAGACCGCCAAGCTGAAG
GTGACCAAGGGTGGCCCCCTGCCCTTCGCCTGGGACATCCTGTCCCCTCAGTTCATGTACGGCTCCAAGG
CCTACGTGAAGCACCCCGCCGACATCCCCGACTACTTGAAGCTGTCCTTCCCCGAGGGCTTCAAGTGGGA
GCGCGTGATGAACTTCGAGGACGGCGGCGTGGTGACCGTGACCCAGGACTCCTCCCTGCAGGACGGCGAG
TTCATCTACAAGGTGAAGCTGCGCGGCACCAACTTCCCCTCCGACGGCCCCGTAATGCAGAAGAAGACCA
TGGGCTGGGAGGCCTCCTCCGAGCGGATGTACCCCGAGGACGGCGCCCTGAAGGGCGAGATCAAGCAGAG
GCTGAAGCTGAAGGACGGCGGCCACTACGACGCTGAGGTCAAGACCACCTACAAGGCCAAGAAGCCCGTG
CAGCTGCCCGGCGCCTACAACGTCAACATCAAGTTGGACATCACCTCCCACAACGAGGACTACACCATCG
TGGAACAGTACGAACGCGCCGAGGGCCGCCACTCCACCGGCGGCATGGACGAGCTGTACAAGTAAGGCGG
CCGCGACTCTAGAGTCGACCTGCAGGCATGCAAGCTTGATATCAAGCTTATCGATAATCAACCTCTGGAT
TACAAAATTTGTGAAAGATTGACTGGTATTCTTAACTATGTTGCTCCTTTTACGCTATGTGGATACGCTG
CTTTAATGCCTTTGTATCATGCTATTGCTTCCCGTATGGCTTTCATTTTCTCCTCCTTGTATAAATCCTG
GTTGCTGTCTCTTTATGAGGAGTTGTGGCCCGTTGTCAGGCAACGTGGCGTGGTGTGCACTGTGTTTGCT
GACGCAACCCCCACTGGTTGGGGCATTGCCACCACCTGTCAGCTCCTTTCCGGGACTTTCGCTTTCCCCC
TCCCTATTGCCACGGCGGAACTCATCGCCGCCTGCCTTGCCCGCTGCTGGACAGGGGCTCGGCTGTTGGG
CACTGACAATTCCGTGGTGTTGTCGGGGAAATCATCGTCCTTTCCTTGGCTGCTCGCCTGTGTTGCCACC
TGGATTCTGCGCGGGACGTCCTTCTGCTACGTCCCTTCGGCCCTCAATCCAGCGGACCTTCCTTCCCGCG
GCCTGCTGCCGGCTCTGCGGCCTCTTCCGCGTCTTCGCCTTCGCCCTCAGACGAGTCGGATCTCCCTTTG
GGCCGCCTCCCCGCATCGATACCGTCGACCTCGAGGGAATTAATTCGAGCTCGGTACCTTTAAGACCAAT
GACTTACAAGGCAGCTGTAGATCTTAGCCACTTTTTAAAAGAAAAGGGGGGACTGGAAGGGCTAATTCAC
TCCCAACGAAGACAAGATCTGCTTTTTGCTTGTACTGGGTCTCTCTGGTTAGACCAGATCTGAGCCTGGG
AGCTCTCTGGCTAACTAGGGAACCCACTGCTTAAGCCTCAATAAAGCTTGCCTTGAGTGCTTCAAGTAGT
GTGTGCCCGTCTGTTGTGTGACTCTGGTAACTAGAGATCCCTCAGACCCTTTTAGTCAGTGTGGAAAATC
TCTAGCAGCATCTAGAATTAATTCCGTGTATTCTATAGTGTCACCTAAATCGTATGTGTATGATACATAA
GGTTATGTATTAATTGTAGCCGCGTTCTAACGACAATATGTACAAGCCTAATTGTGTAGCATCTGGCTTA
CTGAAGCAGACCCTATCATCTCTCTCGTAAACTGCCGTCAGAGTCGGTTTGGTTGGACGAACCTTCTGAG
TTTCTGGTAACGCCGTCCCGCACCCGGAAATGGTCAGCGAACCAATCAGCAGGGTCATCGCTAGCCAGAT
CCTCTACGCCGGACGCATCGTGGCCGGCATCACCGGCGCCACAGGTGCGGTTGCTGGCGCCTATATCGCC
GACATCACCGATGGGGAAGATCGGGCTCGCCACTTCGGGCTCATGAGCGCTTGTTTCGGCGTGGGTATGG
TGGCAGGCCCCGTGGCCGGGGGACTGTTGGGCGCCATCTCCTTGCATGCACCATTCCTTGCGGCGGCGGT
GCTCAACGGCCTCAACCTACTACTGGGCTGCTTCCTAATGCAGGAGTCGCATAAGGGAGAGCGTCGAATG
GTGCACTCTCAGTACAATCTGCTCTGATGCCGCATAGTTAAGCCAGCCCCGACACCCGCCAACACCCGCT
GACGCGCCCTGACGGGCTTGTCTGCTCCCGGCATCCGCTTACAGACAAGCTGTGACCGTCTCCGGGAGCT
GCATGTGTCAGAGGTTTTCACCGTCATCACCGAAACGCGCGAGACGAAAGGGCCTCGTGATACGCCTATT
TTTATAGGTTAATGTCATGATAATAATGGTTTCTTAGACGTCAGGTGGCACTTTTCGGGGAAATGTGCGC
GGAACCCCTATTTGTTTATTTTTCTAAATACATTCAAATATGTATCCGCTCATGAGACAATAACCCTGAT
AAATGCTTCAATAATATTGAAAAAGGAAGAGTATGAGTATTCAACATTTCCGTGTCGCCCTTATTCCCTT
TTTTGCGGCATTTTGCCTTCCTGTTTTTGCTCACCCAGAAACGCTGGTGAAAGTAAAAGATGCTGAAGAT
CAGTTGGGTGCACGAGTGGGTTACATCGAACTGGATCTCAACAGCGGTAAGATCCTTGAGAGTTTTCGCC
CCGAAGAACGTTTTCCAATGATGAGCACTTTTAAAGTTCTGCTATGTGGCGCGGTATTATCCCGTATTGA
CGCCGGGCAAGAGCAACTCGGTCGCCGCATACACTATTCTCAGAATGACTTGGTTGAGTACTCACCAGTC
ACAGAAAAGCATCTTACGGATGGCATGACAGTAAGAGAATTATGCAGTGCTGCCATAACCATGAGTGATA
ACACTGCGGCCAACTTACTTCTGACAACGATCGGAGGACCGAAGGAGCTAACCGCTTTTTTGCACAACAT
GGGGGATCATGTAACTCGCCTTGATCGTTGGGAACCGGAGCTGAATGAAGCCATACCAAACGACGAGCGT
GACACCACGATGCCTGTAGCAATGGCAACAACGTTGCGCAAACTATTAACTGGCGAACTACTTACTCTAG
CTTCCCGGCAACAATTAATAGACTGGATGGAGGCGGATAAAGTTGCAGGACCACTTCTGCGCTCGGCCCT
TCCGGCTGGCTGGTTTATTGCTGATAAATCTGGAGCCGGTGAGCGTGGGTCTCGCGGTATCATTGCAGCA
CTGGGGCCAGATGGTAAGCCCTCCCGTATCGTAGTTATCTACACGACGGGGAGTCAGGCAACTATGGATG
AACGAAATAGACAGATCGCTGAGATAGGTGCCTCACTGATTAAGCATTGGTAACTGTCAGACCAAGTTTA
CTCATATATACTTTAGATTGATTTAAAACTTCATTTTTAATTTAAAAGGATCTAGGTGAAGATCCTTTTT
GATAATCTCATGACCAAAATCCCTTAACGTGAGTTTTCGTTCCACTGAGCGTCAGACCCCGTAGAAAAGA
TCAAAGGATCTTCTTGAGATCCTTTTTTTCTGCGCGTAATCTGCTGCTTGCAAACAAAAAAACCACCGCT
ACCAGCGGTGGTTTGTTTGCCGGATCAAGAGCTACCAACTCTTTTTCCGAAGGTAACTGGCTTCAGCAGA
GCGCAGATACCAAATACTGTTCTTCTAGTGTAGCCGTAGTTAGGCCACCACTTCAAGAACTCTGTAGCAC
CGCCTACATACCTCGCTCTGCTAATCCTGTTACCAGTGGCTGCTGCCAGTGGCGATAAGTCGTGTCTTAC
CGGGTTGGACTCAAGACGATAGTTACCGGATAAGGCGCAGCGGTCGGGCTGAACGGGGGGTTCGTGCACA
CAGCCCAGCTTGGAGCGAACGACCTACACCGAACTGAGATACCTACAGCGTGAGCTATGAGAAAGCGCCA
CGCTTCCCGAAGGGAGAAAGGCGGACAGGTATCCGGTAAGCGGCAGGGTCGGAACAGGAGAGCGCACGAG
GGAGCTTCCAGGGGGAAACGCCTGGTATCTTTATAGTCCTGTCGGGTTTCGCCACCTCTGACTTGAGCGT
CGATTTTTGTGATGCTCGTCAGGGGGGCGGAGCCTATGGAAAAACGCCAGCAACGCGGCCTTTTTACGGT
TCCTGGCCTTTTGCTGGCCTTTTGCTCACATGTTCTTTCCTGCGTTATCCCCTGATTCTGTGGATAACCG
TATTACCGCCTTTGAGTGAGCTGATACCGCTCGCCGCAGCCGAACGACCGAGCGCAGCGAGTCAGTGAGC
GAGGAAGCGGAAGAGCGCCCAATACGCAAACCGCCTCTCCCCGCGCGTTGGCCGATTCATTAATGCAGCT
GTGGAATGTGTGTCAGTTAGGGTGTGGAAAGTCCCCAGGCTCCCCAGCAGGCAGAAGTATGCAAAGCATG
CATCTCAATTAGTCAGCAACCAGGTGTGGAAAGTCCCCAGGCTCCCCAGCAGGCAGAAGTATGCAAAGCA
TGCATCTCAATTAGTCAGCAACCATAGTCCCGCCCCTAACTCCGCCCATCCCGCCCCTAACTCCGCCCAG
TTCCGCCCATTCTCCGCCCCATGGCTGACTAATTTTTTTTATTTATGCAGAGGCCGAGGCCGCCTCGGCC
TCTGAGCTATTCCAGAAGTAGTGAGGAGGCTTTTTTGGAGGCCTAGGCTTTTGCAAAAAGCTTGGACACA
AGACAGGCTTGCGAGATATGTTTGAGAATACCACTTTATCCCGCGTCAGGGAGAGGCAGTGCGTAAAAAG
ACGCGGACTCATGTGAAATACTGGTTTTTAGTGCGCCAGATCTCTATAATCTCGCGCAACCTATTTTCCC
CTCGAACACTTTTTAAGCCGTAGATAAACAGGCTGGGACACTTCACATGAGCGAAAAATACATCGTCACC
TGGGACATGTTGCAGATCCATGCACGTAAACTCGCAAGCCGACTGATGCCTTCTGAACAATGGAAAGGCA
TTATTGCCGTAAGCCGTGGCGGTCTGTACCGGGTGCGTTACTGGCGCGTGAACTGGGTATTCGTCATGTC
GATACCGTTTGTATTTCCAGCTACGATCACGACAACCAGCGCGAGCTTAAAGTGCTGAAACGCGCAGAAG
GCGATGGCGAAGGCTTCATCGTTATTGATGACCTGGTGGATACCGGTGGTACTGCGGTTGCGATTCGTGA
AATGTATCCAAAAGCGCACTTTGTCACCATCTTCGCAAAACCGGCTGGTCGTCCGCTGGTTGATGACTAT
GTTGTTGATATCCCGCAAGATACCTGGATTGAACAGCCGTGGGATATGGGCGTCGTATTCGTCCCGCCAA
TCTCCGGTCGCTAATCTTTTCAACGCCTGGCACTGCCGGGCGTTGTTCTTTTTAACTTCAGGCGGGTTAC
AATAGTTTCCAGTAAGTATTCTGGAGGCTGCATCCATGACACAGGCAAACCTGAGCGAAACCCTGTTCAA
ACCCCGCTTTAAACATCCTGAAACCTCGACGCTAGTCCGCCGCTTTAATCACGGCGCACAACCGCCTGTG
CAGTCGGCCCTTGATGGTAAAACCATCCCTCACTGGTATCGCATGATTAACCGTCTGATGTGGATCTGGC
GCGGCATTGACCCACGCGAAATCCTCGACGTCCAGGCACGTATTGTGATGAGCGATGCCGAACGTACCGA
CGATGATTTATACGATACGGTGATTGGCTACCGTGGCGGCAACTGGATTTATGAGTGGGCCCCGGATCTT
TGTGAAGGAACCTTACTTCTGTGGTGTGACATAATTGGACAAACTACCTACAGAGATTTAAAGCTCTAAG
GTAAATATAAAATTTTTAAGTGTATAATGTGTTAAACTACTGATTCTAATTGTTTGTGTATTTTAGATTC
CAACCTATGGAACTGATGAATGGGAGCAGTGGTGGAATGCCTTTAATGAGGAAAACCTGTTTTGCTCAGA
AGAAATGCCATCTAGTGATGATGAGGCTACTGCTGACTCTCAACATTCTACTCCTCCAAAAAAGAAGAGA
AAGGTAGAAGACCCCAAGGACTTTCCTTCAGAATTGCTAAGTTTTTTGAGTCATGCTGTGTTTAGTAATA
GAACTCTTGCTTGCTTTGCTATTTACACCACAAAGGAAAAAGCTGCACTGCTATACAAGAAAATTATGGA
AAAATATTCTGTAACCTTTATAAGTAGGCATAACAGTTATAATCATAACATACTGTTTTTTCTTACTCCA
CACAGGCATAGAGTGTCTGCTATTAATAACTATGCTCAAAAATTGTGTACCTTTAGCTTTTTAATTTGTA
AAGGGGTTAATAAGGAATATTTGATGTATAGTGCCTTGACTAGAGATCATAATCAGCCATACCACATTTG
TAGAGGTTTTACTTGC
