>Addgene plasmid #221216 | NLS-mCherry | depositor partial sequence | sequence record 433442 | NLS-mCherry sequence 738 bps
ATGCCCGCCGCCAAGCGGGTGAAGCTGGACGTGAGCAAGGGCGAGGAGGATAACATGGCCATCATCAAGG
AGTTCATGCGCTTCAAGGTGCACATGGAGGGCTCCGTGAACGGCCACGAGTTCGAGATCGAGGGCGAGGG
CGAGGGCCGCCCCTACGAGGGCACCCAGACCGCCAAGCTGAAGGTGACCAAGGGTGGCCCCCTGCCCTTC
GCCTGGGACATCCTGTCCCCTCAGTTCATGTACGGCTCCAAGGCCTACGTGAAGCACCCCGCCGACATCC
CCGACTACTTGAAGCTGTCCTTCCCCGAGGGCTTCAAGTGGGAGCGCGTGATGAACTTCGAGGACGGCGG
CGTGGTGACCGTGACCCAGGACTCCTCCCTGCAGGACGGCGAGTTCATCTACAAGGTGAAGCTGCGCGGC
ACCAACTTCCCCTCCGACGGCCCCGTAATGCAGAAGAAGACCATGGGCTGGGAGGCCTCCTCCGAGCGGA
TGTACCCCGAGGACGGCGCCCTGAAGGGCGAGATCAAGCAGAGGCTGAAGCTGAAGGACGGCGGCCACTA
CGACGCTGAGGTCAAGACCACCTACAAGGCCAAGAAGCCCGTGCAGCTGCCCGGCGCCTACAACGTCAAC
ATCAAGTTGGACATCACCTCCCACAACGAGGACTACACCATCGTGGAACAGTACGAACGCGCCGAGGGCC
GCCACTCCACCGGCGGCATGGACGAGCTGTACAAGTAA
